>Addgene plasmid #172427 | pACE-GIRK4-mC-S | addgene full sequence | sequence record 337961 | Addgene NGS Result
ATAACTTCGTATAGCATACATTATACGAAGTTATCTGTAACTATAACGGTCCTAAGGTAGCGAGTTTAAA
CACTAGTATCGATTCGCGACCTACTCCGGAATATTAATAGATCATGGAGATAATTAAAATGATAACCATC
TCGCAAATAAATAAGTATTTTACTGTTTTCGTAACAGTTTTGTAATAAAAAAACCTATAAATAACCGCCA
CCATGGCCGGCGATTCTAGGAATGCCATGAACCAGGACATGGAGATTGGAGTCACTCCCTGGGACCCCAA
GAAGATTCCAAAACAGGCCCGCGATTATGTCCCCATTGCCACAGACCGTACGCGCCTGCTGGCCGAGGGC
AAGAAGCCACGCCAGCGCTACATGGAGAAGAGCGGCAAGTGCAACGTGCACCACGGCAACGTCCAGGAGA
CCTACCGGTACCTGAGTGACCTCTTCACCACCCTGGTGGACCTCAAGTGGCGCTTCAACTTGCTCGTCTT
CACCATGGTTTACACTGTCACCTGGCTGTTCTTCGGCTTCATTTGGTGGCTCATTGCTTATATCCGGGGT
GACCTGGACCATGTTGGCGACCAAGAGTGGATTCCTTGTGTTGAAAACCTCAGTGGCTTCGTGTCCGCTT
TCCTGTTCTCCATTGAGACCGAAACAACCATTGGGTATGGCTTCCGAGTCATCACAGAGAAGTGTCCAGA
GGGGATTATACTCCTCTTGGTCCAGGCCATCCTGGGCTCCATCGTCAATGCCTTCATGGTGGGGTGCATG
TTTGTCAAGATCAGCCAGCCCAAGAAGAGAGCGGAGACCCTCATGTTTTCCAACAACGCAGTCATCTCCA
TGCGGGACGAGAAGCTGTGCCTCATGTTCCGGGTGGGCGACCTCCGCAACTCCCACATCGTGGAGGCCTC
CATCCGGGCCAAGCTCATCAAGTCCCGGCAGACCAAAGAGGGGGAGTTCATCCCCCTGAACCAGACAGAC
ATCAACGTGGGCTTTGACACGGGCGACGACCGCCTCTTCCTGGTGTCTCCTCTGATCATCTCCCACGAGA
TCAACGAGAAGAGCCCTTTCTGGGAGATGTCTCAGGCTCAGCTGCATCAGGAAGAGTTTGAAGTTGTGGT
CATTCTAGAAGGGATGGTGGAAGCCACAGGCATGACCTGCCAAGCCCGGAGCTCCTACATGGATACAGAG
GTGCTCTGGGGCCACCGATTCACACCAGTCCTCACCTTGGAAAAGGGCTTCTATGAGGTGGACTACAACA
CCTTCCATGATACCTATGAGACCAACACACCCAGCTGCTGTGCCAAGGAGCTGGCAGAAATGAAGAGGGA
AGGCCGGCTCCTCCAGTACCTCCCCAGCCCCCCACTGCTGGGGGGCTGTGCTGAGGCAGGGCTGGATGCA
GAGGCTGAGCAGAATGAAGAAGATGAGCCCAAGGGGCTGGGTGGGTCCAGGGAGGCCAGGGGCTCGGTGG
GTACCAGCGAAAACCTGTATTTTCAGGGTACTAGTGTCTCTAAGGGAGAAGAGGACAATATGGCTATTAT
CAAGGAGTTCATGAGATTTAAAGTCCATATGGAGGGCTCTGTTAATGGTCATGAATTTGAAATTGAAGGT
GAAGGAGAAGGAAGACCTTATGAGGGAACCCAAACGGCTAAGCTGAAAGTAACTAAAGGCGGCCCACTTC
CTTTCGCATGGGATATACTGTCTCCACAATTCATGTATGGCTCTAAAGCTTATGTAAAGCACCCCGCCGA
CATTCCCGATTATCTAAAGTTATCCTTTCCCGAGGGATTTAAATGGGAAAGGGTTATGAACTTCGAGGAT
GGCGGCGTGGTAACTGTTACGCAGGACTCCTCCCTTCAAGATGGTGAATTTATTTACAAAGTGAAGCTTC
GTGGTACTAATTTCCCAAGTGACGGTCCTGTGATGCAGAAGAAGACTATGGGTTGGGAAGCTAGTTCCGA
GAGGATGTACCCCGAAGATGGTGCCCTGAAGGGTGAGATTAAGCAACGTCTAAAATTAAAAGACGGCGGT
CACTATGACGCTGAAGTAAAGACCACATATAAGGCAAAAAAGCCCGTCCAGCTTCCTGGCGCCTACAATG
TTAATATCAAGTTGGACATCACCTCCCATAACGAAGATTACACTATCGTCGAGCAATACGAGAGGGCAGA
GGGAAGACATTCCACAGGTGGTATGGACGAGCTATATAAACTCGAGGGCGCTTCCTGGTCACATCCACAG
TTTGAGAAATAATAATGAATGCAATTGTTGTTGTTAACTTGTTTATTGCAGCTTATAATGGTTACAAATA
AAGCAATAGCATCACAAATTTCACAAATAAAGCATTTTTTTCACTGCATTCTAGTTGTGGTTTGTCCAAA
CTCATCAATGTATCTTATCATGTCTGGATCTGATCACTGCTTGAGCCTAGAAGATCCGGCTGCTAACAAA
GCCCGAAAGGAAGCTGAGTTGGCTGCTGCCACCGCTGAGCAATAACTATCATAACCCCTAGGGTATACCC
ATCTAATTGGAACCAGATAAGTGAAATCTAGTTCCAAACTATTTTGTCATTTTTAATTTTCGTATTAGCT
TACGACGCTACACCCAGTTCCCATCTATTTTGTCACTCTTCCCTAAATAATCCTTAAAAACTCCATTTCC
ACCCCTCCCAGTTCCCAACTATTTTGTCCGCCCACAACCGGTTGACTTGGGTCAACTGTCAGACCAAGTT
TACTCATATATACTTTAGATTGATTTAAAACTTCATTTTTAATTTAAAAGGATCTAGGTGAAGATCCTTT
TTGATAATCTCATGACCAAAATCCCTTAACGTGAGTTTTCGTTCCACTGAGCGTCAGACCCCGTAGAAAA
GATCAAAGGATCTTCTTGAGATCCTTTTTTTCTGCGCGTAATCTGCTGCTTGCAAACAAAAAAACCACCG
CTACCAGCGGTGGTTTGTTTGCCGGATCAAGAGCTACCAACTCTTTTTCCGAAGGTAACTGGCTTCAGCA
GAGCGCAGATACCAAATACTGTTCTTCTAGTGTAGCCGTAGTTAGGCCACCACTTCAAGAACTCTGTAGC
ACCGCCTACATACCTCGCTCTGCTAATCCTGTTACCAGTGGCTGCTGCCAGTGGCGATAAGTCGTGTCTT
ACCGGGTTGGACTCAAGACGATAGTTACCGGATAAGGCGCAGCGGTCGGGCTGAACGGGGGGTTCGTGCA
CACAGCCCAGCTTGGAGCGAACGACCTACACCGAACTGAGATACCTACAGCGTGAGCTATGAGAAAGCGC
CACGCTTCCCGAAGGGAGAAAGGCGGACAGGTATCCGGTAAGCGGCAGGGTCGGAACAGGAGAGCGCACG
AGGGAGCTTCCAGGGGGAAACGCCTGGTATCTTTATAGTCCTGTCGGGTTTCGCCACCTCTGACTTGAGC
GTCGATTTTTGTGATGCTCGTCAGGGGGGCGGAGCCTATGGAAAAACGCCAGCAACGCGGCCTTTTTACG
GTTCCTGGCCTTTTGCTGGCCTTTTGCTCACATGTTCTTTCCTGCGTTATCCCCTGATTGACTTGGGTCG
CTCTTCCTGTGGATGCGCAGATGCCCTGCGTAAGCGGGTGTGGGCGGACAATAAAGTCTTAAACTGAACA
AAATAGATCTAAACTATGACAATAAAGTCTTAAACTAGACAGAATAGTTGTAAACTGAAATCAGTCCAGT
TATGCTGTGAAAAAGCATACTGGACTTTTGTTATGGCTAAAGCAAACTCTTCATTTTCTGAAGTGCAAAT
TGCCCGTCGTATTAAAGAGGGGCGTGGCCAAGGGCATGTAAAGACTATATTCGCGGCGTTGTGACAATTT
ACCGAACAACTCCGCGGCCGGGAAGCCGATCTCGGCTTGAACGAATTGTTAGGTGGCGGTACTTGGGTCG
ATATCAAAGTGCATCACTTCTTCCCGTATGCCCAACTTTGTATAGAGAGCCACTGCGGGATCGTCACCGT
AATCTGCTTGCACGTAGATCACATAAGCACCAAGCGCGTTGGCCTCATGCTTGAGGAGATTGATGAGCGC
GGTGGCAATGCCCTGCCTCCGGTGCTCGCCGGAGACTGCGAGATCATAGATATAGATCTCACTACGCGGC
TGCTCAAACTTGGGCAGAACGTAAGCCGCGAGAGCGCCAACAACCGCTTCTTGGTCGAAGGCAGCAAGCG
CGATGAATGTCTTACTACGGAGCAAGTTCCCGAGGTAATCGGAGTCCGGCTGATGTTGGGAGTAGGTGGC
TACGTCTCCGAACTCACGACCGAAAAGATCAAGAGCAGCCCGCATGGATTTGACTTGGTCAGGGCCGAGC
CTACATGTGCGAATGATGCCCATACTTGAGCCACCTAACTTTGTTTTAGGGCGACTGCCCTGCTGCGTAA
CATCGTTGCTGCTGCGTAACATCGTTGCTGCTCCATAACATCAAACATCGACCCACGGCGTAACGCGCTT
GCTGCTTGGATGCCCGAGGCATAGACTGTACAAAAAAACAGTCATAACAAGCCATGAAAACCGCCACTGC
GCCGTTACCACCGCTGCGTTCGGTCAAGGTTCTGGACCAGTTGCGTGAGCGCATACGCTACTTGCATTAC
AGTTTACGAACCGAACAGGCTTATGTCAACTGGGTTCGTGCCTTCATCCGTTTCCACGGTGTGCGTCACC
CGGCAACCTTGGGCAGCAGCGAAGTCGCC
Features (pLannotate 1.2.2; 12 found; start..end, strand, type, name):
      1..34      +  protein_bind   loxP: Cre-mediated recombination occurs in the 8-bp core sequence (GCATACAT). Cre recombinase
    111..202     +  promoter       polyhedrin promoter: polh from Autographa californica; promoter for the baculovirus polyhedrin gene
    213..1469    +  CDS            KCNJ5: KCNJ5_HUMAN - Also known as GIRK4. Experimental evidence at protein level: Swiss-Prot protein existence level 1. This potassium channel is controlled by G proteins. Inward rectifier potassium channels are characterized by a greater tendency to allow potassium to flow into the cell rather than out of it. Their voltage dependence is regulated by the concentration of extracellular potassium; as external potassium is raised, the voltage range of the channel opening shifts to more positive voltages. The inward rectification is mainly due to the blockage of outward current by internal magnesium. Can
   1479..1498    +  CDS            TEV site (fragment): tobacco etch virus (TEV) protease recognition and cleavage site
   1506..2210    +  CDS            mCherry: mCherry is a basic (constitutively fluorescent) red fluorescent protein published in 2004, derived from Discosoma sp.. It is reported to be a very rapidly-maturing monomer with low acid sensitivity.
   2276..2410    +  polyA_signal   SV40 poly(A) signal: SV40 polyadenylation signal
   2439..2488    +  CDS            SET1 (fragment): solubility-enhancement tag derived from T7 phage gene 10B
   2531..2696    -  mobile_element Tn7L: mini-Tn7 element (left end of the Tn7 transposon) Tn7
   2886..3474    +  rep_origin     ori: high-copy-number ColE1/pMB1/pBR322/pUC origin of replication
   3609..3832    -  mobile_element Tn7R: mini-Tn7 element (right end of the Tn7 transposon) Tn7
   3899..4432    -  CDS            GmR: gentamycin acetyltransferase; aacC1; confers resistance to gentamycin
   4621..4649    -  promoter       Pc promoter: intI1 (promoter lies within the coding sequence); class 1 integron promoter
