[The description below was written by a language model from this plasmid's Addgene catalogue record and pLannotate feature annotations shown in this document.]
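Description:
pACE-GIRK4-mC-S is an insect-cell (baculovirus) expression plasmid built on the pACEBac1 acceptor backbone, carrying full-length human GIRK4 (KCNJ5, also called Kir3.4), a G protein-gated inwardly rectifying potassium channel subunit. The plasmid is about 4.7 kb. It is propagated in E. coli through a high-copy ColE1/pUC-type origin and selected with gentamicin, with resistance provided by the aacC1 acetyltransferase gene driven by the class 1 integron Pc promoter.

The expression cassette places the KCNJ5 coding sequence under the baculovirus polyhedrin promoter, a very strong, very late viral promoter, and terminates it with an SV40 polyadenylation signal. Downstream of the channel the annotation shows a TEV protease recognition site followed by mCherry. The catalogue entry adds a C-terminal Strep-tag II, which the automated feature table does not call out, probably because the tag is so short. This arrangement gives a red fluorescent fusion that can be used to monitor expression, an affinity handle for purification, and a means of removing the reporter and tag by protease cleavage. The short "SET1" fragment annotated after the poly(A) signal is likely an incidental sequence match rather than a functional part.

Tn7L and Tn7R ends are present, as in other pACEBac1 derivatives. They allow Tn7 transposition of the gentamicin marker and expression cassette into a bacmid in a suitable E. coli host to generate recombinant baculovirus. A single loxP site permits Cre-mediated fusion with compatible donor plasmids for multigene assemblies. The insert was introduced by Gibson assembly. The associated work concerns the phospholipid-binding preferences of Kir3.4, consistent with use of the construct to produce purified channel protein for biochemical and biophysical study.
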