Addgene plasmid #172427: pACE-GIRK4-mC-S
Purpose: Expression of full-length, human GIRK4 with C-terminal mCherry StrepTag II
Depositing lab: Arthur Laganowsky. Depositing organization: Texas A&M University. Publication: Insight into the Phospholipid-Binding Preferences of Kir3.4. Qiao P, Schrecke S, Lyu J, Zhu Y, Zhang T, Benavides A, Laganowsky A. Biochemistry. 2021 Dec 21;60(50):3813-3821. doi: 10.1021/acs.biochem.1c00615. Epub 2021 Nov 30. PubMed 34846128.
Backbone
  Vector backbone: pACEBac1
  Backbone manufacturer: Geneva Biotech
  Vector type: Insect Expression
Growth in bacteria
  Bacterial resistance: Gentamicin, 10 μg/mL
  Growth temperature: 37°C
  Growth strain: DH5alpha
  Copy number: Unknown
Gene/Insert
  Gene/Insert name: GIRK4
  Species: H. sapiens (human)
  Entrez Gene: KCNJ5 (a.k.a. CIR, GIRK4, KATP1, KIR3.4, LQT13)
  Tag / fusion protein: mCherry Streptag II (C terminal on insert)
  Cloning method: Gibson Cloning
  Sequencing primers: 5′ gatcatggagataattaaaatgataaccatctcgc
Terms and licenses: Academic/Nonprofit Terms; Industry Terms: Not Available to Industry
How to cite: pACE-GIRK4-mC-S was a gift from Arthur Laganowsky (Addgene plasmid # 172427 ; http://n2t.net/addgene:172427 ; RRID:Addgene_172427)
